Addgene plasmid #75298: pGEX6P1-Ubl-sr1(SIRPT1)
Purpose: Expresses Sacsin Ubl-sr1 (SIRPT1 repeat) domain (1-339) in fusion with GST (bacterial)
Depositing lab: Kalle Gehring. Depositing organization: McGill University. Publication: Structures of ubiquitin-like (Ubl) and Hsp90-like domains of sacsin provide insight into pathological mutations. Menade M, Kozlov G, Trempe JF, Pande H, Shenker S, Wickremasinghe S, Li X, Hojjat H, Dicaire MJ, Brais B, McPherson PS, Wong MJH, Young JC, Gehring K. J Biol Chem. 2018 Aug 17;293(33):12832-12842. doi: 10.1074/jbc.RA118.003939. Epub 2018 Jun 26. PubMed 29945973.
Backbone
  Vector backbone: pGEX6P-1
  Backbone manufacturer: GE Healthcare
  Backbone size w/o insert (bp): 4984
  Total vector size (bp): 5986
  Vector type: Bacterial Expression
Growth in bacteria
  Bacterial resistance: Ampicillin, 100 μg/mL
  Growth temperature: 37°C
  Growth strain: DH5alpha
  Copy number: Unknown
Gene/Insert
  Gene/Insert name: Human Sacsin 1-339
  Species: H. sapiens (human)
  Insert size (bp): 1017
  Tag / fusion protein: GST-Tag (N terminal on backbone)
  Cloning method: Restriction Enzyme; 5′ cloning site BamHI (not destroyed); 3′ cloning site XhoI (not destroyed)
  Sequencing primers: 5′ pGEX_Fwd; 3′ pGEX_Rev
Terms and licenses: Academic/Nonprofit Terms; Industry Terms: Not Available to Industry
How to cite: pGEX6P1-Ubl-sr1(SIRPT1) was a gift from Kalle Gehring (Addgene plasmid # 75298 ; http://n2t.net/addgene:75298 ; RRID:Addgene_75298)
