[The description below was written by a language model from this plasmid's Addgene catalogue record and pLannotate feature annotations shown in this document.]
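Description:
pGEX6P1-Ubl-sr1(SIRPT1) is a bacterial expression plasmid built on the commercial pGEX6P-1 backbone, designed to produce an N-terminal fragment of human sacsin as a glutathione S-transferase (GST) fusion in E. coli. The 5,986 bp plasmid replicates from a ColE1/pMB1-type origin and is selected with ampicillin through the β-lactamase gene (AmpR) driven by its own promoter. Short remnants of pBR322-derived elements (rop and bom fragments), a yciV fragment, and a lac promoter/operator with a lacZα segment downstream of lacI are also annotated; these are backbone leftovers and not part of the expression unit.

The expression cassette consists of the strong hybrid tac promoter followed by a lac operator, the Schistosoma japonicum GST coding sequence, and then the sacsin insert cloned in frame between BamHI and XhoI sites, both of which are retained. The insert encodes residues 1–339 of human sacsin, which the record describes as the ubiquitin-like (Ubl) domain together with the sr1 portion of the first SIRPT repeat. The plasmid carries its own lacI gene under the up-mutated lacIq promoter, so abundant lac repressor keeps the tac promoter off until induction with IPTG. The short gap between GST and the insert is not annotated in the feature table. In pGEX-6P vectors, this linker normally carries a PreScission protease site for tag removal. GST allows affinity purification on glutathione resin. The associated publication concerns structures of sacsin's Ubl and Hsp90-like domains and pathological mutations, which suggests the construct was used to make recombinant protein for structural and biochemical studies.
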