Features (pLannotate 1.2.2; 17 found; start..end, strand, type, name):
      6..107     -  CDS            yciV (fragment): RNAAM_ECOLI - Also known as trpH From Escherichia coli (strain K12).
    183..211     +  promoter       tac promoter: strong E. coli promoter; hybrid between the trp and lac UV5 promoters
    219..235     +  protein_bind   lac operator: The lac repressor binds to the lac operator to inhibit transcription in E. coli. This inhibition can be relieved by adding lactose or isopropyl-β-D-thiogalactopyranoside (IPTG). lac repressor encoded by lacI
    258..911     +  CDS            GST26_SCHJA: Experimental evidence at protein level: Swiss-Prot protein existence level 1. GST isoenzymes appear to play a central role in the parasite detoxification system. Other functions are also suspected including a role in increasing the solubility of haematin in the parasite gut. From Schistosoma japonicum (Blood fluke).
    951..1982    +  CDS            SACS (fragment): SACS_HUMAN - Also known as KIAA0730. Experimental evidence at protein level: Swiss-Prot protein existence level 1. Co-chaperone which acts as a regulator of the Hsp70 chaperone machinery and may be involved in the processing of other ataxia-linked proteins. From Homo sapiens (Human).
   2003..2042    +  CDS            rop (fragment): Rop protein, which maintains plasmids at low copy number; rop
   2144..2184    +  misc_feature   bom (fragment): basis of mobility region from pBR322
   2289..2393    +  promoter       AmpR promoter: bla
   2394..3254    +  CDS            AmpR: β-lactamase; bla; confers resistance to ampicillin, carbenicillin, and related antibiotics
   3425..4013    +  rep_origin     ori: high-copy-number ColE1/pMB1/pBR322/pUC origin of replication
   4199..4250    -  misc_feature   bom (fragment): basis of mobility region from pBR322
   4257..4334    +  promoter       lacIq promoter: lacI (mutant); In the lacIq allele, a single base change in the promoter boosts expression of the lacI gene about 10-fold.
   4335..5417    +  CDS            lacI: lac repressor; lacI; The lac repressor binds to the lac operator to inhibit transcription in E. coli. This inhibition can be relieved by adding lactose or isopropyl-β-D-thiogalactopyranoside (IPTG).
   5430..5451    +  protein_bind   CAP binding site: CAP binding activates transcription in the presence of cAMP. E. coli catabolite activator protein
   5466..5496    +  promoter       lac promoter: promoter for the E. coli lac operon
   5504..5520    +  protein_bind   lac operator: The lac repressor binds to the lac operator to inhibit transcription in E. coli. This inhibition can be relieved by adding lactose or isopropyl-β-D-thiogalactopyranoside (IPTG). lac repressor encoded by lacI
   5540..5713    +  CDS            lacZα: LacZα fragment of β-galactosidase; lacZ fragment
>Addgene plasmid #75298 | pGEX6P1-Ubl-sr1(SIRPT1) | depositor full sequence | sequence record 145743 | pGEX6P1-Ubl-sr1(SIRPT1) sequence 5986 bps
ACGTTATCGACTGCACGGTGCACCAATGCTTCTGGCGTCAGGCAGCCATCGGAAGCTGTGGTATGGCTGT
GCAGGTCGTAAATCACTGCATAATTCGTGTCGCTCAAGGCGCACTCCCGTTCTGGATAATGTTTTTTGCG
CCGACATCATAACGGTTCTGGCAAATATTCTGAAATGAGCTGTTGACAATTAATCATCGGCTCGTATAAT
GTGTGGAATTGTGAGCGGATAACAATTTCACACAGGAAACAGTATTCATGTCCCCTATACTAGGTTATTG
GAAAATTAAGGGCCTTGTGCAACCCACTCGACTTCTTTTGGAATATCTTGAAGAAAAATATGAAGAGCAT
TTGTATGAGCGCGATGAAGGTGATAAATGGCGAAACAAAAAGTTTGAATTGGGTTTGGAGTTTCCCAATC
TTCCTTATTATATTGATGGTGATGTTAAATTAACACAGTCTATGGCCATCATACGTTATATAGCTGACAA
GCACAACATGTTGGGTGGTTGTCCAAAAGAGCGTGCAGAGATTTCAATGCTTGAAGGAGCGGTTTTGGAT
ATTAGATACGGTGTTTCGAGAATTGCATATAGTAAAGACTTTGAAACTCTCAAAGTTGATTTTCTTAGCA
AGCTACCTGAAATGCTGAAAATGTTCGAAGATCGTTTATGTCATAAAACATATTTAAATGGTGATCATGT
AACCCATCCTGACTTCATGTTGTATGACGCTCTTGATGTTGTTTTATACATGGACCCAATGTGCCTGGAT
GCGTTCCCAAAATTAGTTTGTTTTAAAAAACGTATTGAAGCTATCCCACAAATTGATAAGTACTTGAAAT
CCAGCAAGTATATAGCATGGCCTTTGCAGGGCTGGCAAGCCACGTTTGGTGGTGGCGACCATCCTCCAAA
ATCGGATCTGGAAGTTCTGTTCCAGGGGCCCCTGGGATCCATGGAGACCAAGGAGAACAGGTGGGTCCCG
GTGACCGTGCTCCCCGGCTGCGTGGGCTGCAGGACCGTCGCGGCGCTGGCGTCCTGGACCGTGCGCGATG
TGAAGGAACGTATCTTCGCGGAGACTGGCTTCCCGGTGTCGGAGCAGCGGCTGTGGCGCGGCGGCCGCGA
GTTATCTGACTGGATCAAGATTGGAGATCTGACTTCCAAAAATTGTCATCTTTTTGTAAACCTTCAATCA
AAAGGCTTAAAAGGGGGAGGTCGATTTGGTCAGACAACGCCACCACTTGTTGATTTTCTCAAGGACATTT
TGAGAAGATATCCAGAAGGAGGACAGATTCTTAAGGAATTAATTCAGAATGCAGAAGATGCTGGGGCGAC
AGAAGTTAAATTTTTATATGATGAAACTCAATACGGAACAGAGACTCTTTGGTCAAAAGATATGGCGCCA
TATCAGGGGCCAGCTCTCTATGTGTACAACAACGCGGTTTTCACCCCAGAGGACTGGCACGGCATTCAAG
AAATAGCAAGAAGCAGGAAAAAGGATGATCCTCTGAAGGTCGGAAGATTTGGAATTGGGTTTAATTCTGT
CTATCATATAACAGATGTTCCTTGTATCTTTAGTGGTGACCAAATCGGGATGCTAGATCCTCATCAAACA
CTTTTTGGCCCACATGAATCAGGCCAATGTTGGAATCTCAAAGATGACAGCAAAGAAATTAGTGAACTTT
CAGACCAGTTTGCACCATTTGTTGGCATTTTTGGAAGCACCAAGGAAACATTTATAAACGGCAATTTTCC
AGGAACATTTTTCCGTTTCCCTCTTCGCCTACAACCTTCACAACTTAGTAGTAACCTCTACAATAAGCAG
AAGGTTCTTGAGTTGTTTGAGTCTTTTAGGGCAGATGCGGACACAGTGCTGCTCTTTCTGAAAAGTGTGC
AGGATGTTTCCTTATATGTCCGAGAGGCTGACGGAACAGAGAAACTGGTGTTTAGAGTGACTTCGAGTGA
GAGTAAGTAGCTCGAGCGGCCGCATCGTGACTGACTGACGATCTGCCTCGCGCGTTTCGGTGATGACGGT
GAAAACCTCTGACACATGCAGCTCCCGGAGACGGTCACAGCTTGTCTGTAAGCGGATGCCGGGAGCAGAC
AAGCCCGTCAGGGCGCGTCAGCGGGTGTTGGCGGGTGTCGGGGCGCAGCCATGACCCAGTCACGTAGCGA
TAGCGGAGTGTATAATTCTTGAAGACGAAAGGGCCTCGTGATACGCCTATTTTTATAGGTTAATGTCATG
ATAATAATGGTTTCTTAGACGTCAGGTGGCACTTTTCGGGGAAATGTGCGCGGAACCCCTATTTGTTTAT
TTTTCTAAATACATTCAAATATGTATCCGCTCATGAGACAATAACCCTGATAAATGCTTCAATAATATTG
AAAAAGGAAGAGTATGAGTATTCAACATTTCCGTGTCGCCCTTATTCCCTTTTTTGCGGCATTTTGCCTT
CCTGTTTTTGCTCACCCAGAAACGCTGGTGAAAGTAAAAGATGCTGAAGATCAGTTGGGTGCACGAGTGG
GTTACATCGAACTGGATCTCAACAGCGGTAAGATCCTTGAGAGTTTTCGCCCCGAAGAACGTTTTCCAAT
GATGAGCACTTTTAAAGTTCTGCTATGTGGCGCGGTATTATCCCGTGTTGACGCCGGGCAAGAGCAACTC
GGTCGCCGCATACACTATTCTCAGAATGACTTGGTTGAGTACTCACCAGTCACAGAAAAGCATCTTACGG
ATGGCATGACAGTAAGAGAATTATGCAGTGCTGCCATAACCATGAGTGATAACACTGCGGCCAACTTACT
TCTGACAACGATCGGAGGACCGAAGGAGCTAACCGCTTTTTTGCACAACATGGGGGATCATGTAACTCGC
CTTGATCGTTGGGAACCGGAGCTGAATGAAGCCATACCAAACGACGAGCGTGACACCACGATGCCTGCAG
CAATGGCAACAACGTTGCGCAAACTATTAACTGGCGAACTACTTACTCTAGCTTCCCGGCAACAATTAAT
AGACTGGATGGAGGCGGATAAAGTTGCAGGACCACTTCTGCGCTCGGCCCTTCCGGCTGGCTGGTTTATT
GCTGATAAATCTGGAGCCGGTGAGCGTGGGTCTCGCGGTATCATTGCAGCACTGGGGCCAGATGGTAAGC
CCTCCCGTATCGTAGTTATCTACACGACGGGGAGTCAGGCAACTATGGATGAACGAAATAGACAGATCGC
TGAGATAGGTGCCTCACTGATTAAGCATTGGTAACTGTCAGACCAAGTTTACTCATATATACTTTAGATT
GATTTAAAACTTCATTTTTAATTTAAAAGGATCTAGGTGAAGATCCTTTTTGATAATCTCATGACCAAAA
TCCCTTAACGTGAGTTTTCGTTCCACTGAGCGTCAGACCCCGTAGAAAAGATCAAAGGATCTTCTTGAGA
TCCTTTTTTTCTGCGCGTAATCTGCTGCTTGCAAACAAAAAAACCACCGCTACCAGCGGTGGTTTGTTTG
CCGGATCAAGAGCTACCAACTCTTTTTCCGAAGGTAACTGGCTTCAGCAGAGCGCAGATACCAAATACTG
TCCTTCTAGTGTAGCCGTAGTTAGGCCACCACTTCAAGAACTCTGTAGCACCGCCTACATACCTCGCTCT
GCTAATCCTGTTACCAGTGGCTGCTGCCAGTGGCGATAAGTCGTGTCTTACCGGGTTGGACTCAAGACGA
TAGTTACCGGATAAGGCGCAGCGGTCGGGCTGAACGGGGGGTTCGTGCACACAGCCCAGCTTGGAGCGAA
CGACCTACACCGAACTGAGATACCTACAGCGTGAGCTATGAGAAAGCGCCACGCTTCCCGAAGGGAGAAA
GGCGGACAGGTATCCGGTAAGCGGCAGGGTCGGAACAGGAGAGCGCACGAGGGAGCTTCCAGGGGGAAAC
GCCTGGTATCTTTATAGTCCTGTCGGGTTTCGCCACCTCTGACTTGAGCGTCGATTTTTGTGATGCTCGT
CAGGGGGGCGGAGCCTATGGAAAAACGCCAGCAACGCGGCCTTTTTACGGTTCCTGGCCTTTTGCTGGCC
TTTTGCTCACATGTTCTTTCCTGCGTTATCCCCTGATTCTGTGGATAACCGTATTACCGCCTTTGAGTGA
GCTGATACCGCTCGCCGCAGCCGAACGACCGAGCGCAGCGAGTCAGTGAGCGAGGAAGCGGAAGAGCGCC
TGATGCGGTATTTTCTCCTTACGCATCTGTGCGGTATTTCACACCGCATAAATTCCGACACCATCGAATG
GTGCAAAACCTTTCGCGGTATGGCATGATAGCGCCCGGAAGAGAGTCAATTCAGGGTGGTGAATGTGAAA
CCAGTAACGTTATACGATGTCGCAGAGTATGCCGGTGTCTCTTATCAGACCGTTTCCCGCGTGGTGAACC
AGGCCAGCCACGTTTCTGCGAAAACGCGGGAAAAAGTGGAAGCGGCGATGGCGGAGCTGAATTACATTCC
CAACCGCGTGGCACAACAACTGGCGGGCAAACAGTCGTTGCTGATTGGCGTTGCCACCTCCAGTCTGGCC
CTGCACGCGCCGTCGCAAATTGTCGCGGCGATTAAATCTCGCGCCGATCAACTGGGTGCCAGCGTGGTGG
TGTCGATGGTAGAACGAAGCGGCGTCGAAGCCTGTAAAGCGGCGGTGCACAATCTTCTCGCGCAACGCGT
CAGTGGGCTGATCATTAACTATCCGCTGGATGACCAGGATGCCATTGCTGTGGAAGCTGCCTGCACTAAT
GTTCCGGCGTTATTTCTTGATGTCTCTGACCAGACACCCATCAACAGTATTATTTTCTCCCATGAAGACG
GTACGCGACTGGGCGTGGAGCATCTGGTCGCATTGGGTCACCAGCAAATCGCGCTGTTAGCGGGCCCATT
AAGTTCTGTCTCGGCGCGTCTGCGTCTGGCTGGCTGGCATAAATATCTCACTCGCAATCAAATTCAGCCG
ATAGCGGAACGGGAAGGCGACTGGAGTGCCATGTCCGGTTTTCAACAAACCATGCAAATGCTGAATGAGG
GCATCGTTCCCACTGCGATGCTGGTTGCCAACGATCAGATGGCGCTGGGCGCAATGCGCGCCATTACCGA
GTCCGGGCTGCGCGTTGGTGCGGATATCTCGGTAGTGGGATACGACGATACCGAAGACAGCTCATGTTAT
ATCCCGCCGTCAACCACCATCAAACAGGATTTTCGCCTGCTGGGGCAAACCAGCGTGGACCGCTTGCTGC
AACTCTCTCAGGGCCAGGCGGTGAAGGGCAATCAGCTGTTGCCCGTCTCACTGGTGAAAAGAAAAACCAC
CCTGGCGCCCAATACGCAAACCGCCTCTCCCCGCGCGTTGGCCGATTCATTAATGCAGCTGGCACGACAG
GTTTCCCGACTGGAAAGCGGGCAGTGAGCGCAACGCAATTAATGTGAGTTAGCTCACTCATTAGGCACCC
CAGGCTTTACACTTTATGCTTCCGGCTCGTATGTTGTGTGGAATTGTGAGCGGATAACAATTTCACACAG
GAAACAGCTATGACCATGATTACGGATTCACTGGCCGTCGTTTTACAACGTCGTGACTGGGAAAACCCTG
GCGTTACCCAACTTAATCGCCTTGCAGCACATCCCCCTTTCGCCAGCTGGCGTAATAGCGAAGAGGCCCG
CACCGATCGCCCTTCCCAACAGTTGCGCAGCCTGAATGGCGAATGGCGCTTTGCCTGGTTTCCGGCACCA
GAAGCGGTGCCGGAAAGCTGGCTGGAGTGCGATCTTCCTGAGGCCGATACTGTCGTCGTCCCCTCAAACT
GGCAGATGCACGGTTACGATGCGCCCATCTACACCAACGTAACCTATCCCATTACGGTCAATCCGCCGTT
TGTTCCCACGGAGAATCCGACGGGTTGTTACTCGCTCACATTTAATGTTGATGAAAGCTGGCTACAGGAA
GGCCAGACGCGAATTATTTTTGATGGCGTTGGAATT
