>Addgene plasmid #75298 | pGEX6P1-Ubl-sr1(SIRPT1) | addgene partial sequence | sequence record 152917 | pGEX5 5'-GGGCTGGCAAGCCACGTTTGGTG-3'
AATCGGATCTGGAAGTTCTGTTCCAGGGGCCCCTGGGATCCATGGAGACCAAGGAGAACAGGTGGGTCCC
GGTGACCGTGCTCCCCGGCTGCGTGGGCTGCAGGACCGTCGCGGCGCTGGCGTCCTGGACCGTGCGCGAT
GTGAAGGAACGTATCTTCGCGGAGACTGGCTTCCCGGTGTCGGAGCAGCGGCTGTGGCGCGGCGGCCGCG
AGTTATCTGACTGGATCAAGATTGGAGATCTGACTTCCAAAAATTGTCATCTTTTTGTAAACCTTCAATC
AAAAGGCTTAAAAGGGGGAGGTCGATTTGGTCAGACAACGCCACCACTTGTTGATTTTCTCAAGGACATT
TTGAGAAGATATCCAGAAGGAGGACAGATTCTTAAGGAATTAATTCAGAATGCAGAAGATGCTGGGGCGA
CAGAAGTTAAATTTTTATATGATGAAACTCAATACGGAACAGAGACTCTTTGGTCAAAAGATATGGCGCC
ATATCAGGGGCCAGCTCTCTATGTGTACAACAACGCGGTTTTCACCCCAGAGGACTGGCACGGCATTCAA
GAAATAGCAAGAAGCAGGAAAAAGGATGATCCTCTGAAGGTCGGAAGATTTGGAATTGGGTTTAATTCTG
TCTATCATATAACAGATGTTCCTTGTATCTTTAGTGGTGACCAAATCGGGATGCTAGATCCTCATCAAAC
ACTTTTTGGCCCACATGAATCAGGCCAATGTTGGAATCTCAAAGATGACAGCAAAGAAATTAGTGAACTT
TCAGACCAGTTTGCACCATTTGTTGGCATTTTTGGAAGCACCAAGGAAACATTTATAAACGGCAATTTTC
CAGGAACATTTTTCCGTTTCCCTCTTCGCCTACAACCTTCACAACTTAGTAGTAACCTCTACAATAAGCA
GAAGGTTCTTGAGTTGTTTGAGTCTTTTAGGGCAGATGCGGACACAGTGCTGCTCTTTCTGAAAAGTGTG
CAGGATGTTTCCTTATATGTCCGAGAGGCTGACGGAAC
