>Addgene plasmid #75298 | pGEX6P1-Ubl-sr1(SIRPT1) | addgene partial sequence | sequence record 152918 | pGEX3 5'-CCGGGAGCTGCATGTGTCAGAGG-3'
ACGCGCGAGGCAGATCGTCAGTCAGTCACGATGCGGCCGCTCGAGCTACTTACTCTCACTCGAAGTCACT
CTAAACACCAGTTTCTCTGTTCCGTCAGCCTCTCGGACATATAAGGAAACATCCTGCACACTTTTCAGAA
AGAGCAGCACTGTGTCCGCATCTGCCCTAAAAGACTCAAACAACTCAAGAACCTTCTGCTTATTGTAGAG
GTTACTACTAAGTTGTGAAGGTTGTAGGCGAAGAGGGAAACGGAAAAATGTTCCTGGAAAATTGCCGTTT
ATAAATGTTTCCTTGGTGCTTCCAAAAATGCCAACAAATGGTGCAAACTGGTCTGAAAGTTCACTAATTT
CTTTGCTGTCATCTTTGAGATTCCAACATTGGCCTGATTCATGTGGGCCAAAAAGTGTTTGATGAGGATC
TAGCATCCCGATTTGGTCACCACTAAAGATACAAGGAACATCTGTTATATGATAGACAGAATTAAACCCA
ATTCCAAATCTTCCGACCTTCAGAGGATCATCCTTTTTCCTGCTTCTTGCTATTTCTTGAATGCCGTGCC
AGTCCTCTGGGGTGAAAACCGCGTTGTTGTACACATAGAGAGCTGGCCCCTGATATGGCGCCATATCTTT
TGACCAAAGAGTCTCTGTTCCGTATTGAGTTTCATCATATAAAAATTTAACTTCTGTCGCCCCAGCATCT
TCTGCATTCTGAATTAATTCCTTAAGAATCTGTCCTCCTTCTGGATATCTTCTCAAAATGTCCTTGAGAA
AATCAACAAGTGGTGGCGTTGTCTGACCAAATCGACCTCCCCCTTTTAAGCCTTTTGATTGAAGGTTTAC
AAAAAGATGACAATTTTTGGAAGTCAGATCTCCAATCTTGATCCAGTCAGATAACTCGCGGCCGCCGCGC
CACAGCCGCTGCTCCGACACCGGGAAGCCAGTCTCCGCGAAGATACGTTCCTTCACATCGCGCACGGTC
